>Addgene plasmid #183420 | pOC1 cloning template vector | addgene full sequence | sequence record 360238 | Addgene NGS Result
ACGGTTCCTGGCCTTTTGCTGGCCTTTTGCTCACATGTGATCCGACGCCGCCATCTCTAGGCCCGCGCCG
GCCCCCTCGCACAGACTTGTGGGAGAAGCTCGGCTACTCCCCTGCCCCGGTTAATTTGCATATAATATTT
CCTAGTAACTATAGAGGCTTAATGTGCGATAAAAGACAGATAATCTGTTCTTTTTAATACTAGCTACATT
TTACATGATAGGCTTGGATTTCTATAAGAGATACAAATACTAAATTATTATTTTAAAAAACAGCACACTC
GAGAACTCACCCTAACTGTAAAGTTAGTATAACTTCGTATAGTATAAATTATACGAAGTTATAAGCCTTG
TTTTTTGCGATTTTTGAATTCGTTCCTCAGAGGAACTGACAAGCACCCTAACATCCTATTGGAGGCTCAC
TCACGTTTTTTCTATTTTGTTTCTTGACAGCAGAGCTCGTTGCTCACTGTATAGCTCAGGTTGGCCTGAC
ACTGATGAGGTTCTCCAGTGACTGCCTCTACCTACCTACTGGGATGACAGAGGTGTACCACCAAGCCACG
CCCGGGGGATCCATAACTTCGTATAGTATAAATTATACGAAGTTATAAGCCTTGTTTGTCTTCGTGTACA
AGAAGACCTGTTTTAGAGCTAGAAATAGCAAGTTAAAATAAGGCTAGTCCGTTATCAACTTGAAAAAGTG
GCACCGAGTCGGTGCTTTTTTGTTTTAGAGCTAGAAATAGCAAGTTAAAATAAGGCTAGTCCGTTTTTAG
CGCGTGCGCCAATTCTGCAGACAAATGGCTCTAGAAGCTTGCTAGCAATTGTCGACTCGAGGATCCTAGG
ACGCGTTAACTTACGGTAAATGGCCCGGCGGCCGCAGGAACCCCTAGTGATGGAGTTGGCCACTCCCTCT
CTGCGCGCTCGCTCGCTCACTGAGGCCGGGCGACCAAAGGTCGCCCGACGCCCGGGCTTTGCCCGGGCGG
CCTCAGTGAGCGAGCGAGCGCGCAGCTGCCTGCAGGGGCGCCTGATGCGGTATTTTCTCCTTACGCATCT
GTGCGGTATTTCACACCGCATA
[95 nt withheld, positions 1073-1167]
T
[46 nt withheld, positions 1169-1214]
C
[141 nt withheld, positions 1216-1356]
CCTTTGACGTTGGAGTCCACGTTCTTT
[37 nt withheld, positions 1384-1420]
ACTCTATCTCGGGCTATTCTTTTGATTTATAAGGGATTTTGCCGATTTCGGTCTATTGGTTAAAAAATGA
GCTGATTTAACAAAAATTTAACGCGAATTTTAACAAAATATTAACGTTTACAATTTTATGGTGCACTCTC
AGTACAATCTGCTCTGATGCCGCATAGTTAAGCCAGCCCCGACACCCGCCAACACCCGCTGACGCGCCCT
GACGGGCTTGTCTGCTCCCGGCATCCGCTTACAGACAAGCTGTGACCGTCTCCGGGAGCTGCATGTGTCA
GAGGTTTTCACCGTCATCACCGAAACGCGCGAGACGAAAGGGCCTCGTGATACGCCTATTTTTATAGGTT
AATGTCATGATAATAATGGTTTCTTAGACGTCAGGTGGCACTTTTCGGGGAAATGTGCGCGGAACCCCTA
TTTGTTTATTTTTCTAAATACATTCAAATATGTATCCGCTCATGAGACAATAACCCTGATAAATGCTTCA
ATAATATTGAAAAAGGAAGAGTATGAGTATTCAACATTTCCGTGTCGCCCTTATTCCCTTTTTTGCGGCA
TTTTGCCTTCCTGTTTTTGCTCACCCAGAAACGCTGGTGAAAGTAAAAGATGCTGAAGATCAGTTGGGTG
CACGAGTGGGTTACATCGAACTGGATCTCAACAGCGGTAAGATCCTTGAGAGTTTTCGCCCCGAAGAACG
TTTTCCAATGATGAGCACTTTTAAAGTTCTGCTATGTGGCGCGGTATTATCCCGTATTGACGCCGGGCAA
GAGCAACTCGGTCGCCGCATACACTATTCTCAGAATGACTTGGTTGAGTACTCACCAGTCACAGAAAAGC
ATCTTACGGATGGCATGACAGTAAGAGAATTATGCAGTGCTGCCATAACCATGAGTGATAACACTGCGGC
CAACTTACTTCTGACAACGATCGGAGGACCGAAGGAGCTAACCGCTTTTTTGCACAACATGGGGGATCAT
GTAACTCGCCTTGATCGTTGGGAACCGGAGCTGAATGAAGCCATACCAAACGACGAGCGTGACACCACGA
TGCCTGTAGCAATGGCAACAACGTTGCGCAAACTATTAACTGGCGAACTACTTACTCTAGCTTCCCGGCA
ACAATTAATAGACTGGATGGAGGCGGATAAAGTTGCAGGACCACTTCTGCGCTCGGCCCTTCCGGCTGGC
TGGTTTATTGCTGATAAATCTGGAGCCGGTGAGCGTGGAAGCCGCGGTATCATTGCAGCACTGGGGCCAG
ATGGTAAGCCCTCCCGTATCGTAGTTATCTACACGACGGGGAGTCAGGCAACTATGGATGAACGAAATAG
ACAGATCGCTGAGATAGGTGCCTCACTGATTAAGCATTGGTAACTGTCAGACCAAGTTTACTCATATATA
CTTTAGATTGATTTAAAACTTCATTTTTAATTTAAAAGGATCTAGGTGAAGATCCTTTTTGATAATCTCA
TGACCAAAATCCCTTAACGTGAGTTTTCGTTCCACTGAGCGTCAGACCCCGTAGAAAAGATCAAAGGATC
TTCTTGAGATCCTTTTTTTCTGCGCGTAATCTGCTGCTTGCAAACAAAAAAACCACCGCTACCAGCGGTG
GTTTGTTTGCCGGATCAAGAGCTACCAACTCTTTTTCCGAAGGTAACTGGCTTCAGCAGAGCGCAGATAC
CAAATACTGTTCTTCTAGTGTAGCCGTAGTTAGGCCACCACTTCAAGAACTCTGTAGCACCGCCTACATA
CCTCGCTCTGCTAATCCTGTTACCAGTGGCTGCTGCCAGTGGCGATAAGTCGTGTCTTACCGGGTTGGAC
TCAAGACGATAGTTACCGGATAAGGCGCAGCGGTCGGGCTGAACGGGGGGTTCGTGCACACAGCCCAGCT
TGGAGCGAACGACCTACACCGAACTGAGATACCTACAGCGTGAGCTATGAGAAAGCGCCACGCTTCCCGA
AGGGAGAAAGGCGGACAGGTATCCGGTAAGCGGCAGGGTCGGAACAGGAGAGCGCACGAGGGAGCTTCCA
GGGGGAAACGCCTGGTATCTTTATAGTCCTGTCGGGTTTCGCCACCTCTGACTTGAGCGTCGATTTTTGT
GATGCTCGTCAGGGGGGCGGAGCCTATGGAAAAACGCCAGCAACGCGGCCTTTTT
Features (pLannotate 1.2.2; 14 found; start..end, strand, type, name):
     39..304     +  promoter       U6 promoter (fragment): RNA polymerase III promoter for mouse U6 snRNA (Das et al., 1988)
    309..342     +  protein_bind   loxP511: Cre-mediated recombination occurs in the 8-bp core sequence (GTATACAT). loxP511 sites are compatible with each other, but incompatible with wild-type loxP sites. Cre recombinase
    573..606     +  protein_bind   loxP511: Cre-mediated recombination occurs in the 8-bp core sequence (GTATACAT). loxP511 sites are compatible with each other, but incompatible with wild-type loxP sites. Cre recombinase
    640..715     +  misc_RNA       gRNA scaffold: guide RNA scaffold for the Streptococcus pyogenes CRISPR/Cas9 system
    722..765     +  misc_RNA       gRNA scaffold (fragment): guide RNA scaffold for the Streptococcus pyogenes CRISPR/Cas9 system
    847..867     +  enhancer       CMV enhancer (fragment): human cytomegalovirus immediate early enhancer; contains an 18-bp deletion relative to the standard CMV enhancer
    876..1016    +  repeat_region  AAV2 ITR: inverted terminal repeat of adeno-associated virus serotype 2 inverted
   1021..1072    -  misc_feature   bom (fragment): basis of mobility region from pBR322
   1091..1546    +  rep_origin     f1 ori (sequence partly withheld): f1 bacteriophage origin of replication; arrow indicates direction of (+) strand synthesis
   1547..1596    -  misc_feature   bom (fragment): basis of mobility region from pBR322
   1698..1733    -  CDS            rop (fragment): Rop protein, which maintains plasmids at low copy number; rop
   1828..1932    +  promoter       AmpR promoter: bla
   1933..2793    +  CDS            AmpR: β-lactamase; bla; confers resistance to ampicillin, carbenicillin, and related antibiotics
   2964..3552    +  rep_origin     ori: high-copy-number ColE1/pMB1/pBR322/pUC origin of replication
