[The description below was written by a language model from this plasmid's Addgene catalogue record and pLannotate feature annotations shown in this document.]
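Description:
pOC1 cloning template vector is a small (about 3.6 kb) empty CRISPR backbone described as a "CreON" knock-in vector, intended as a starting template into which a user clones target-specific elements. It is maintained in E. coli as a high-copy plasmid through a ColE1/pUC-type origin and selected with ampicillin via the β-lactamase gene and its native promoter. An f1 phage origin is also present, along with short pBR322-derived remnants (bom and rop fragments) that appear to be backbone leftovers.

The functional core is a guide RNA expression unit. A U6 RNA polymerase III promoter is followed by two loxP511 sites in the same orientation flanking a roughly 230 bp segment that the feature table leaves unannotated, and then by the Streptococcus pyogenes Cas9 gRNA scaffold (plus a second, partial scaffold fragment). This layout is consistent with a Cre-activated design. The floxed intervening segment would separate the promoter from the guide, and Cre-mediated excision between the compatible loxP511 sites would remove it and switch gRNA expression on, which fits the "CreON" name. The record does not state what the floxed segment contains.

No spacer, donor sequence or insert is recorded, and no Cas9 coding sequence is annotated, so the nuclease and Cre would have to come from other constructs. A single AAV2 ITR and a tiny CMV enhancer fragment are detected. With only one ITR annotated, the plasmid does not appear to be a complete AAV transfer vector. The associated publication title points to use in sequential CRISPR/Cas9 editing for dual labeling and manipulation of neuronal proteins.
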