Addgene plasmid #183420: pOC1 cloning template vector
Purpose: (Empty Backbone) CreON knock-in vector
Depositing lab: Harold MacGillavry. Depositing organization: Utrecht University. Publication: Duplex Labeling and Manipulation of Neuronal Proteins Using Sequential CRISPR/Cas9 Gene Editing. Droogers WJ, Willems J, MacGillavry HD, de Jong APH. eNeuro. 2022 Jul 18;9(4):ENEURO.0056-22.2022. doi: 10.1523/ENEURO.0056-22.2022. PubMed 35851300.
Backbone
  Vector backbone: pOC1
  Vector type: CRISPR
Growth in bacteria
  Bacterial resistance: Ampicillin, 100 μg/mL
  Growth temperature: 37°C
  Growth strain: DH5alpha
  Copy number: High Copy
Gene/Insert
  Gene/Insert name: None
Terms and licenses: Academic/Nonprofit Terms; Industry Terms: Not Available to Industry
Depositor comments: Please visit https://www.biorxiv.org/content/10.1101/2022.01.02.474730v1 for bioRxiv preprint.
How to cite: pOC1 cloning template vector was a gift from Harold MacGillavry (Addgene plasmid # 183420 ; http://n2t.net/addgene:183420 ; RRID:Addgene_183420)
